Addgene plasmid #77351: EPHA7 gRNA (BRDN0001145253)
Purpose: 3rd generation lentiviral gRNA plasmid targeting human EPHA7
Depositing lab: John Doench & David Root. Depositing organization: Broad Institute. Publication: Optimized sgRNA design to maximize activity and minimize off-target effects of CRISPR-Cas9. Doench JG, Fusi N, Sullender M, Hegde M, Vaimberg EW, Donovan KF, Smith I, Tothova Z, Wilen C, Orchard R, Virgin HW, Listgarten J, Root DE. Nat Biotechnol. 2016 Jan 18. doi: 10.1038/nbt.3437. PubMed 26780180.
Backbone
  Vector backbone: lentiGuide-Puro
  Backbone manufacturer: Zhang Lab (Addgene plasmid # 52963)
  Vector type: Mammalian Expression, Lentiviral, CRISPR
  Selectable markers: Puromycin
Growth in bacteria
  Bacterial resistance: Ampicillin, 100 μg/mL
  Growth temperature: 37°C
  Growth strain: DH5alpha
  Copy number: High Copy
Gene/Insert
  Gene/Insert name: EPHA7 (alt names: EPHA7; NM_001288629.1)
  gRNA/shRNA sequence: AGCTGTCCATCAATTCGCCA
  Species: H. sapiens (human)
  Entrez Gene: EPHA7 (a.k.a. EHK-3, EHK3, EK11, HEK11)
  Promoter: hU6
  Cloning method: Unknown
  Sequencing primers: 5′ U6-F; 3′ pS2-R
Terms and licenses: Academic/Nonprofit Terms; Industry Terms: Not Available to Industry
Depositor comments: The gRNA was designed to target the following Genbank reference sequence(s): NM_001288629.1,NM_004440.3. Note that this plasmid does NOT contain Cas9. It should be used in conjunction with lentiCas9-Blast (Addgene #52962) or otherwise with cell lines already expressing Cas9. Browse the full kinome gRNA library at http://www.addgene.org/pooled-library/broadgpp-human-kinome/ or visit http://www.broadinstitute.org/rnai/public/ for detailed protocols and information.
How to cite: EPHA7 gRNA (BRDN0001145253) was a gift from John Doench & David Root (Addgene plasmid # 77351 ; http://n2t.net/addgene:77351 ; RRID:Addgene_77351)
