[The description below was written by a language model from this plasmid's Addgene catalogue record and pLannotate feature annotations shown in this document.]
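Description:
EPHA7 gRNA (BRDN0001145253) is a third-generation lentiviral single-guide RNA plasmid built on the lentiGuide-Puro backbone and designed to target the human EPHA7 gene, which encodes an Eph-family receptor tyrosine kinase. In bacteria it is maintained through a high-copy ColE1/pUC-type origin with ampicillin resistance (β-lactamase). The backbone also carries an f1 origin, an SV40 origin and poly(A) signal, and remnants of lac, T7 and T3 cloning-vector elements.

The viral genome is transcribed in packaging cells from an RSV promoter fused to a truncated HIV-1 5' LTR, which removes the need for Tat. This is followed by the Ψ packaging signal with a partial gag sequence, and by the Rev response element for Rev-dependent nuclear export. A central polypurine tract is also annotated, an element that aids nuclear import of the viral genome. The 3' LTR has a U3 deletion, so the integrated provirus is self-inactivating.

Between the LTRs sit two expression units. A human U6 RNA polymerase III promoter drives the EPHA7-specific spacer joined to the Streptococcus pyogenes Cas9 guide scaffold. An EF-1α core promoter with its intron A drives puromycin N-acetyltransferase for selection of transduced mammalian cells, with a WPRE downstream to enhance transcript expression.

The plasmid does not encode Cas9, so it must be paired with a separate Cas9 vector or used in cells that already express the nuclease. The guide was designed against two EPHA7 reference transcripts and belongs to a human kinome gRNA collection. Its typical use is Cas9-mediated disruption of EPHA7 in human cells.
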