Features (pLannotate 1.2.2; 29 found; start..end, strand, type, name):
     14..80      +  CDS            small t antigen (fragment): SV40 (simian virus 40) small t antigen
    106..317     +  promoter       EF-1α core promoter: core promoter for human elongation factor EF-1α
    318..1256    +  intron         EF-1α intron A: intron upstream of the start codon of human EF-1α
   1278..1877    +  CDS            PuroR (fragment): puromycin N-acetyltransferase; pac from Streptomyces; confers resistance to puromycin
   1893..2481    +  misc_feature   WPRE: woodchuck hepatitis virus posttranscriptional regulatory element
   2532..2551    +  misc_feature   cPPT/CTS (fragment): central polypurine tract and central termination sequence of HIV-1
   2553..2786    +  LTR            3' LTR (ΔU3): self-inactivating 3' long terminal repeat (LTR) from HIV-1
   2864..2985    +  polyA_signal   SV40 poly(A) signal: SV40 polyadenylation signal
   3025..3160    +  rep_origin     SV40 ori: SV40 origin of replication
   3181..3199    -  promoter       T7 promoter: promoter for bacteriophage T7 RNA polymerase
   3207..3362    +  CDS            lacZα (fragment): LacZα fragment of β-galactosidase; lacZ fragment
   3367..3795    +  rep_origin     f1 ori (sequence partly withheld): f1 bacteriophage origin of replication; arrow indicates direction of (+) strand synthesis
   3848..3952    +  promoter       AmpR promoter: bla
   3953..4813    +  CDS            AmpR: β-lactamase; bla; confers resistance to ampicillin, carbenicillin, and related antibiotics
   4984..5572    +  rep_origin     ori: high-copy-number ColE1/pMB1/pBR322/pUC origin of replication
   5755..5847    +  CDS            lacI (fragment): lac repressor; lacI; The lac repressor binds to the lac operator to inhibit transcription in E. coli. This inhibition can be relieved by adding lactose or isopropyl-β-D-thiogalactopyranoside (IPTG).
   5860..5881    +  protein_bind   CAP binding site: CAP binding activates transcription in the presence of cAMP. E. coli catabolite activator protein
   5896..5926    +  promoter       lac promoter: promoter for the E. coli lac operon
   5934..5950    +  protein_bind   lac operator: The lac repressor binds to the lac operator to inhibit transcription in E. coli. This inhibition can be relieved by adding lactose or isopropyl-β-D-thiogalactopyranoside (IPTG). lac repressor encoded by lacI
   5995..6013    +  promoter       T3 promoter: promoter for bacteriophage T3 RNA polymerase
   6041..6267    +  promoter       RSV promoter: Rous sarcoma virus enhancer/promoter
   6268..6448    +  LTR            5' LTR (truncated): truncated 5' long terminal repeat (LTR) from HIV-1
   6495..6620    +  misc_feature   HIV-1 Ψ: packaging signal of human immunodeficiency virus type 1
   6604..6967    +  CDS            HIV-1 gag (fragment): gag protein from human immunodeficiency virus 1; gag
   7113..7346    +  misc_feature   RRE: The Rev response element (RRE) of HIV-1 allows for Rev-dependent mRNA export from the nucleus to the cytoplasm.
   7723..7749    +  CDS            Rev (fragment): human immunodeficiency virus 1 (HIV-1) Rev protein; rev; enhances nuclear export of unspliced and incompletely spliced viral mRNAs
   7753..7993    +  promoter       U6 promoter: RNA polymerase III promoter for human U6 snRNA
   8023..8098    +  misc_RNA       gRNA scaffold: guide RNA scaffold for the Streptococcus pyogenes CRISPR/Cas9 system
   8154..8271    +  misc_feature   cPPT/CTS: central polypurine tract and central termination sequence of HIV-1
>Addgene plasmid #77351 | EPHA7 gRNA (BRDN0001145253) | addgene full sequence | sequence record 187594 | Addgene Assembled Sequence
CCCGGGTGCAAAGATGGATAAAGTTTTAAACAGAGAGGAATCTTTGCAGCTAATGGACCTTCTAGGTCTT
GAAAGGAGTGGGAATTGGCTCCGGTGCCCGTCAGTGGGCAGAGCGCACATCGCCCACAGTCCCCGAGAAG
TTGGGGGGAGGGGTCGGCAATTGATCCGGTGCCTAGAGAAGGTGGCGCGGGGTAAACTGGGAAAGTGATG
TCGTGTACTGGCTCCGCCTTTTTCCCGAGGGTGGGGGAGAACCGTATATAAGTGCAGTAGTCGCCGTGAA
CGTTCTTTTTCGCAACGGGTTTGCCGCCAGAACACAGGTAAGTGCCGTGTGTGGTTCCCGCGGGCCTGGC
CTCTTTACGGGTTATGGCCCTTGCGTGCCTTGAATTACTTCCACCTGGCTGCAGTACGTGATTCTTGATC
CCGAGCTTCGGGTTGGAAGTGGGTGGGAGAGTTCGAGGCCTTGCGCTTAAGGAGCCCCTTCGCCTCGTGC
TTGAGTTGAGGCCTGGCCTGGGCGCTGGGGCCGCCGCGTGCGAATCTGGTGGCACCTTCGCGCCTGTCTC
GCTGCTTTCGATAAGTCTCTAGCCATTTAAAATTTTTGATGACCTGCTGCGACGCTTTTTTTCTGGCAAG
ATAGTCTTGTAAATGCGGGCCAAGATCTGCACACTGGTATTTCGGTTTTTGGGGCCGCGGGCGGCGACGG
GGCCCGTGCGTCCCAGCGCACATGTTCGGCGAGGCGGGGCCTGCGAGCGCGGCCACCGAGAATCGGACGG
GGGTAGTCTCAAGCTGGCCGGCCTGCTCTGGTGCCTGGCCTCGCGCCGCCGTGTATCGCCCCGCCCTGGG
CGGCAAGGCTGGCCCGGTCGGCACCAGTTGCGTGAGCGGAAAGATGGCCGCTTCCCGGCCCTGCTGCAGG
GAGCTCAAAATGGAGGACGCGGCGCTCGGGAGAGCGGGCGGGTGAGTCACCCACACAAAGGAAAAGGGCC
TTTCCGTCCTCAGCCGTCGCTTCATGTGACTCCACGGAGTACCGGGCGCCGTCCAGGCACCTCGATTAGT
TCTCGAGCTTTTGGAGTACGTCGTCTTTAGGTTGGGGGGAGGGGTTTTATGCGATGGAGTTTCCCCACAC
TGAGTGGGTGGAGACTGAAGTTAGGCCAGCTTGGCACTTGATGTAATTCTCCTTGGAATTTGCCCTTTTT
GAGTTTGGATCTTGGTTCATTCTCAAGCCTCAGACAGTGGTTCAAAGTTTTTTTCTTCCATTTCAGGTGT
CGTGACGTACGGCCACCATGACCGAGTACAAGCCCACGGTGCGCCTCGCCACCCGCGACGACGTCCCCAG
GGCCGTACGCACCCTCGCCGCCGCGTTCGCCGACTACCCCGCCACGCGCCACACCGTCGATCCGGACCGC
CACATCGAGCGGGTCACCGAGCTGCAAGAACTCTTCCTCACGCGCGTCGGGCTCGACATCGGCAAGGTGT
GGGTCGCGGACGACGGCGCCGCCGTGGCGGTCTGGACCACGCCGGAGAGCGTCGAAGCGGGGGCGGTGTT
CGCCGAGATCGGCCCGCGCATGGCCGAGTTGAGCGGTTCCCGGCTGGCCGCGCAGCAACAGATGGAAGGC
CTCCTGGCGCCGCACCGGCCCAAGGAGCCCGCGTGGTTCCTGGCCACCGTCGGAGTCTCGCCCGACCACC
AGGGCAAGGGTCTGGGCAGCGCCGTCGTGCTCCCCGGAGTGGAGGCGGCCGAGCGCGCCGGGGTGCCCGC
CTTCCTGGAGACCTCCGCGCCCCGCAACCTCCCCTTCTACGAGCGGCTCGGCTTCACCGTCACCGCCGAC
GTCGAGGTGCCCGAAGGACCGCGCACCTGGTGCATGACCCGCAAGCCCGGTGCCTGAACGCGTTAAGTCG
ACAATCAACCTCTGGATTACAAAATTTGTGAAAGATTGACTGGTATTCTTAACTATGTTGCTCCTTTTAC
GCTATGTGGATACGCTGCTTTAATGCCTTTGTATCATGCTATTGCTTCCCGTATGGCTTTCATTTTCTCC
TCCTTGTATAAATCCTGGTTGCTGTCTCTTTATGAGGAGTTGTGGCCCGTTGTCAGGCAACGTGGCGTGG
TGTGCACTGTGTTTGCTGACGCAACCCCCACTGGTTGGGGCATTGCCACCACCTGTCAGCTCCTTTCCGG
GACTTTCGCTTTCCCCCTCCCTATTGCCACGGCGGAACTCATCGCCGCCTGCCTTGCCCGCTGCTGGACA
GGGGCTCGGCTGTTGGGCACTGACAATTCCGTGGTGTTGTCGGGGAAATCATCGTCCTTTCCTTGGCTGC
TCGCCTGTGTTGCCACCTGGATTCTGCGCGGGACGTCCTTCTGCTACGTCCCTTCGGCCCTCAATCCAGC
GGACCTTCCTTCCCGCGGCCTGCTGCCGGCTCTGCGGCCTCTTCCGCGTCTTCGCCTTCGCCCTCAGACG
AGTCGGATCTCCCTTTGGGCCGCCTCCCCGCGTCGACTTTAAGACCAATGACTTACAAGGCAGCTGTAGA
TCTTAGCCACTTTTTAAAAGAAAAGGGGGGACTGGAAGGGCTAATTCACTCCCAACGAAGACAAGATCTG
CTTTTTGCTTGTACTGGGTCTCTCTGGTTAGACCAGATCTGAGCCTGGGAGCTCTCTGGCTAACTAGGGA
ACCCACTGCTTAAGCCTCAATAAAGCTTGCCTTGAGTGCTTCAAGTAGTGTGTGCCCGTCTGTTGTGTGA
CTCTGGTAACTAGAGATCCCTCAGACCCTTTTAGTCAGTGTGGAAAATCTCTAGCAGTACGTATAGTAGT
TCATGTCATCTTATTATTCAGTATTTATAACTTGCAAAGAAATGAATATCAGAGAGTGAGAGGAACTTGT
TTATTGCAGCTTATAATGGTTACAAATAAAGCAATAGCATCACAAATTTCACAAATAAAGCATTTTTTTC
ACTGCATTCTAGTTGTGGTTTGTCCAAACTCATCAATGTATCTTATCATGTCTGGCTCTAGCTATCCCGC
CCCTAACTCCGCCCATCCCGCCCCTAACTCCGCCCAGTTCCGCCCATTCTCCGCCCCATGGCTGACTAAT
TTTTTTTATTTATGCAGAGGCCGAGGCCGCCTCGGCCTCTGAGCTATTCCAGAAGTAGTGAGGAGGCTTT
TTTGGAGGCCTAGGGACGTACCCAATTCGCCCTATAGTGAGTCGTATTACGCGCGCTCACTGGCCGTCGT
TTTACAACGTCGTGACTGGGAAAACCCTGGCGTTACCCAACTTAATCGCCTTGCAGCACATCCCCCTTTC
GCCAGCTGGCGTAATAGCGAAGAGGCCCGCACCGATCGCCCTTCCCAACAGTTGCGCAGCCTGAATGGCG
AATGGG
[124 nt withheld, positions 3367-3490]
C
[91 nt withheld, positions 3492-3582]
A
[49 nt withheld, positions 3584-3632]
CCTTTGACGTTGGAGTCCACGTTCTTT
[37 nt withheld, positions 3660-3696]
ACCCTATCTCGGTCTATTCTTTTGATTTATAAGGGATTTTGCCGATTTCGGCCTATTGGTTAAAAAATGA
GCTGATTTAACAAAAATTTAACGCGAATTTTAACAAAATATTAACGCTTACAATTTAGGTGGCACTTTTC
GGGGAAATGTGCGCGGAACCCCTATTTGTTTATTTTTCTAAATACATTCAAATATGTATCCGCTCATGAG
ACAATAACCCTGATAAATGCTTCAATAATATTGAAAAAGGAAGAGTATGAGTATTCAACATTTCCGTGTC
GCCCTTATTCCCTTTTTTGCGGCATTTTGCCTTCCTGTTTTTGCTCACCCAGAAACGCTGGTGAAAGTAA
AAGATGCTGAAGATCAGTTGGGTGCACGAGTGGGTTACATCGAACTGGATCTCAACAGCGGTAAGATCCT
TGAGAGTTTTCGCCCCGAAGAACGTTTTCCAATGATGAGCACTTTTAAAGTTCTGCTATGTGGCGCGGTA
TTATCCCGTATTGACGCCGGGCAAGAGCAACTCGGTCGCCGCATACACTATTCTCAGAATGACTTGGTTG
AGTACTCACCAGTCACAGAAAAGCATCTTACGGATGGCATGACAGTAAGAGAATTATGCAGTGCTGCCAT
AACCATGAGTGATAACACTGCGGCCAACTTACTTCTGACAACGATCGGAGGACCGAAGGAGCTAACCGCT
TTTTTGCACAACATGGGGGATCATGTAACTCGCCTTGATCGTTGGGAACCGGAGCTGAATGAAGCCATAC
CAAACGACGAGCGTGACACCACGATGCCTGTAGCAATGGCAACAACGTTGCGCAAACTATTAACTGGCGA
ACTACTTACTCTAGCTTCCCGGCAACAATTAATAGACTGGATGGAGGCGGATAAAGTTGCAGGACCACTT
CTGCGCTCGGCCCTTCCGGCTGGCTGGTTTATTGCTGATAAATCTGGAGCCGGTGAGCGTGGGTCTCGCG
GTATCATTGCAGCACTGGGGCCAGATGGTAAGCCCTCCCGTATCGTAGTTATCTACACGACGGGGAGTCA
GGCAACTATGGATGAACGAAATAGACAGATCGCTGAGATAGGTGCCTCACTGATTAAGCATTGGTAACTG
TCAGACCAAGTTTACTCATATATACTTTAGATTGATTTAAAACTTCATTTTTAATTTAAAAGGATCTAGG
TGAAGATCCTTTTTGATAATCTCATGACCAAAATCCCTTAACGTGAGTTTTCGTTCCACTGAGCGTCAGA
CCCCGTAGAAAAGATCAAAGGATCTTCTTGAGATCCTTTTTTTCTGCGCGTAATCTGCTGCTTGCAAACA
AAAAAACCACCGCTACCAGCGGTGGTTTGTTTGCCGGATCAAGAGCTACCAACTCTTTTTCCGAAGGTAA
CTGGCTTCAGCAGAGCGCAGATACCAAATACTGTTCTTCTAGTGTAGCCGTAGTTAGGCCACCACTTCAA
GAACTCTGTAGCACCGCCTACATACCTCGCTCTGCTAATCCTGTTACCAGTGGCTGCTGCCAGTGGCGAT
AAGTCGTGTCTTACCGGGTTGGACTCAAGACGATAGTTACCGGATAAGGCGCAGCGGTCGGGCTGAACGG
GGGGTTCGTGCACACAGCCCAGCTTGGAGCGAACGACCTACACCGAACTGAGATACCTACAGCGTGAGCT
ATGAGAAAGCGCCACGCTTCCCGAAGGGAGAAAGGCGGACAGGTATCCGGTAAGCGGCAGGGTCGGAACA
GGAGAGCGCACGAGGGAGCTTCCAGGGGGAAACGCCTGGTATCTTTATAGTCCTGTCGGGTTTCGCCACC
TCTGACTTGAGCGTCGATTTTTGTGATGCTCGTCAGGGGGGCGGAGCCTATGGAAAAACGCCAGCAACGC
GGCCTTTTTACGGTTCCTGGCCTTTTGCTGGCCTTTTGCTCACATGTTCTTTCCTGCGTTATCCCCTGAT
TCTGTGGATAACCGTATTACCGCCTTTGAGTGAGCTGATACCGCTCGCCGCAGCCGAACGACCGAGCGCA
GCGAGTCAGTGAGCGAGGAAGCGGAAGAGCGCCCAATACGCAAACCGCCTCTCCCCGCGCGTTGGCCGAT
TCATTAATGCAGCTGGCACGACAGGTTTCCCGACTGGAAAGCGGGCAGTGAGCGCAACGCAATTAATGTG
AGTTAGCTCACTCATTAGGCACCCCAGGCTTTACACTTTATGCTTCCGGCTCGTATGTTGTGTGGAATTG
TGAGCGGATAACAATTTCACACAGGAAACAGCTATGACCATGATTACGCCAAGCGCGCAATTAACCCTCA
CTAAAGGGAACAAAAGCTGGAGCTGCAAGCTTAATGTAGTCTTATGCAATACTCTTGTAGTCTTGCAACA
TGGTAACGATGAGTTAGCAACATGCCTTACAAGGAGAGAAAAAGCACCGTGCATGCCGATTGGTGGAAGT
AAGGTGGTACGATCGTGCCTTATTAGGAAGGCAACAGACGGGTCTGACATGGATTGGACGAACCACTGAA
TTGCCGCATTGCAGAGATATTGTATTTAAGTGCCTAGCTCGATACATAAACGGGTCTCTCTGGTTAGACC
AGATCTGAGCCTGGGAGCTCTCTGGCTAACTAGGGAACCCACTGCTTAAGCCTCAATAAAGCTTGCCTTG
AGTGCTTCAAGTAGTGTGTGCCCGTCTGTTGTGTGACTCTGGTAACTAGAGATCCCTCAGACCCTTTTAG
TCAGTGTGGAAAATCTCTAGCAGTGGCGCCCGAACAGGGACTTGAAAGCGAAAGGGAAACCAGAGGAGCT
CTCTCGACGCAGGACTCGGCTTGCTGAAGCGCGCACGGCAAGAGGCGAGGGGCGGCGACTGGTGAGTACG
CCAAAAATTTTGACTAGCGGAGGCTAGAAGGAGAGAGATGGGTGCGAGAGCGTCAGTATTAAGCGGGGGA
GAATTAGATCGCGATGGGAAAAAATTCGGTTAAGGCCAGGGGGAAAGAAAAAATATAAATTAAAACATAT
AGTATGGGCAAGCAGGGAGCTAGAACGATTCGCAGTTAATCCTGGCCTGTTAGAAACATCAGAAGGCTGT
AGACAAATACTGGGACAGCTACAACCATCCCTTCAGACAGGATCAGAAGAACTTAGATCATTATATAATA
CAGTAGCAACCCTCTATTGTGTGCATCAAAGGATAGAGATAAAAGACACCAAGGAAGCTTTAGACAAGAT
AGAGGAAGAGCAAAACAAAAGTAAGACCACCGCACAGCAAGCGGCCGCTGATCTTCAGACCTGGAGGAGG
AGATATGAGGGACAATTGGAGAAGTGAATTATATAAATATAAAGTAGTAAAAATTGAACCATTAGGAGTA
GCACCCACCAAGGCAAAGAGAAGAGTGGTGCAGAGAGAAAAAAGAGCAGTGGGAATAGGAGCTTTGTTCC
TTGGGTTCTTGGGAGCAGCAGGAAGCACTATGGGCGCAGCGTCAATGACGCTGACGGTACAGGCCAGACA
ATTATTGTCTGGTATAGTGCAGCAGCAGAACAATTTGCTGAGGGCTATTGAGGCGCAACAGCATCTGTTG
CAACTCACAGTCTGGGGCATCAAGCAGCTCCAGGCAAGAATCCTGGCTGTGGAAAGATACCTAAAGGATC
AACAGCTCCTGGGGATTTGGGGTTGCTCTGGAAAACTCATTTGCACCACTGCTGTGCCTTGGAATGCTAG
TTGGAGTAATAAATCTCTGGAACAGATTTGGAATCACACGACCTGGATGGAGTGGGACAGAGAAATTAAC
AATTACACAAGCTTAATACACTCCTTAATTGAAGAATCGCAAAACCAGCAAGAAAAGAATGAACAAGAAT
TATTGGAATTAGATAAATGGGCAAGTTTGTGGAATTGGTTTAACATAACAAATTGGCTGTGGTATATAAA
ATTATTCATAATGATAGTAGGAGGCTTGGTAGGTTTAAGAATAGTTTTTGCTGTACTTTCTATAGTGAAT
AGAGTTAGGCAGGGATATTCACCATTATCGTTTCAGACCCACCTCCCAACCCCGAGGGGACCCAGAGAGG
GCCTATTTCCCATGATTCCTTCATATTTGCATATACGATACAAGGCTGTTAGAGAGATAATTAGAATTAA
TTTGACTGTAAACACAAAGATATTAGTACAAAATACGTGACGTAGAAAGTAATAATTTCTTGGGTAGTTT
GCAGTTTTAAAATTATGTTTTAAAATGGACTATCATATGCTTACCGTAACTTGAAAGTATTTCGATTTCT
TGGCTTTATATATCTTGTGGAAAGGACGAAACACCGAGCTGTCCATCAATTCGCCAGTTTTAGAGCTAGA
AATAGCAAGTTAAAATAAGGCTAGTCCGTTATCAACTTGAAAAAGTGGCACCGAGTCGGTGCTTTTTTAA
GCTTGGCGTAACTAGATCTTGAGACAAATGGCAGTATTCATCCACAATTTTAAAAGAAAAGGGGGGATTG
GGGGGTACAGTGCAGGGGAAAGAATAGTAGACATAATAGCAACAGACATACAAACTAAAGAATTACAAAA
ACAAATTACAAAAATTCAAAATTTTCGGGTTTATTACAGGGACAGCAGAGATCCACTTTGGCGCCGGCTC
GAGGGGG
