>Addgene plasmid #77351 | EPHA7 gRNA (BRDN0001145253) | depositor partial sequence | sequence record 144811 | Target Sequence
AGCTGTCCATCAATTCGCCA
