>Addgene plasmid #77351 | EPHA7 gRNA (BRDN0001145253) | addgene partial sequence | sequence record 187593 | hU6-F
GTAGAAAGTAATAATTTCTTGGGTAGNTTGCAGTTTTAAAATTATGTTTTAAAATGGACTATCATATGCT
TACCGTAACTTGAAAGTATTTCGATTTCTTGGCTTTATATATCTTGTGGAAAGGACGAAACACCGAGCTG
TCCATCAATTCGCCAGTTTTAGAGCTAGAAATAGCAAGTTAAAATAAGGCTAGTCCGTTATCAACTTGAA
AAAGTGGCACCGAGTCGGTGCTTTTTTAAGCTTGGCGTAACTAGATCTTGAGACAAATGGCAGTATTCAT
CCACAATTTTAAAAGAAAAGGGGGGATTGGGGGGTACAGTGCAGGGGAAAGAATAGTAGACATAATAGCA
ACAGACATACAAACTAAAGAATTACAAAAACAAATTACAAAAATTCAAAATTTTCGGGTTTATTACAGGG
ACAGCAGAGATCCACTTTGGCGCCGGCTCGAGGGGGCCCGGGTGCAAAGATGGATAAAGTTTTAAACAGA
GAGGAATCTTTGCAGCTAATGGACCTTCTAGGTCTTGAAAGGAGTGGGAATTGGCTCCGGTGCCCGTCAG
TGGGCAGAGC
